Addgene plasmid #71803: pTRK892
Purpose: Expression of mutated L. gasseri gusA from strong Ppgm promoter
Depositing lab: Rodolphe Barrangou & Todd Klaenhammer. Depositing organization: North Carolina State University. Publication: Construction of vectors for inducible and constitutive gene expression in Lactobacillus. Duong T, Miller MJ, Barrangou R, Azcarate-Peril MA, Klaenhammer TR. Microb Biotechnol. 2011 May;4(3):357-67. doi: 10.1111/j.1751-7915.2010.00200.x. Epub 2010 Sep 1. PubMed 21375708.
Backbone
  Vector backbone: pTRK882
  Backbone manufacturer: N/A
  Backbone size w/o insert (bp): 4568
  Total vector size (bp): 6470
  Vector type: Bacterial Expression
Growth in bacteria
  Bacterial resistance: Erythromycin, 200 μg/mL
  Growth temperature: 37°C
  Growth strain: E. coli MC1061
  Growth instructions: Cloning and propagation in E. coli MC1061. Erythromycin selection is 150 ug/ml
  Copy number: Unknown
Gene/Insert
  Gene/Insert name: gusA3 (alt name: mutated gusA from L. gasseri ADH)
  Species: Lactobacillus gasseri
  Insert size (bp): 1902
  Mutation: D573A
  Promoter: Ppgm
  Cloning method: Restriction Enzyme; 5′ cloning site EcoRI (not destroyed); 3′ cloning site NotI (not destroyed)
  Sequencing primers: 5′ GTTGAAGAAGCTAAGAAGGCT; 3′ GTTATTATCAGTGTATAAGCT
Terms and licenses: Academic/Nonprofit Terms; Industry Terms: Not Available to Industry
How to cite: pTRK892 was a gift from Rodolphe Barrangou & Todd Klaenhammer (Addgene plasmid # 71803 ; http://n2t.net/addgene:71803 ; RRID:Addgene_71803)
