[The description below was written by a language model from this plasmid's Addgene catalogue record and pLannotate feature annotations shown in this document.]
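Description:
pTRK892 is a bacterial expression plasmid of about 6.5 kb built on the pTRK882 backbone, from a vector series developed for inducible and constitutive gene expression in Lactobacillus. It is cloned and propagated in E. coli and selected with erythromycin. The two automated annotations, which are rotations of essentially the same sequence, identify the resistance determinant as ermC, a 23S rRNA adenine methylase that lowers ribosome affinity for macrolide-lincosamide-streptogramin B antibiotics. Its short upstream leader peptide, which regulates synthesis of the methylase, is also found. Replication functions are represented by a repB-type initiator, which nicks the plus strand at the origin as in rolling-circle plasmids of Gram-positive bacteria. No conventional E. coli origin is annotated, and copy number is recorded as unknown.

The payload is gusA3, a 1.9 kb β-glucuronidase gene from Lactobacillus gasseri ADH carrying a D573A substitution. It is inserted between retained EcoRI and NotI sites and driven by Ppgm, described in the record as a strong promoter. The annotation software did not label the gusA coding region itself. It did find a short fragment resembling phosphoglycerate mutase just upstream of where the insert should lie, which plausibly reflects the pgm-derived promoter region rather than the yeast gene named in the match. Other small hits (knt and cop fragments, and a 22 bp match to a mouse Rosa26 homology arm) look like backbone remnants or spurious similarities rather than functional parts. The plasmid provides constitutive, high-level expression of a GUS reporter, which suits it to assessing promoter strength or serving as a reporter control in lactobacilli, and the retained cloning sites should allow gusA3 to be exchanged for another gene.
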