Features (pLannotate 1.2.2; 7 found; start..end, strand, type, name):
   1604..2335    -  CDS            ermC: ERMC1_STAAU - Experimental evidence at transcript level: Swiss-Prot protein existence level 2. This protein produces a dimethylation of the adenine residue at position 2085 in 23S rRNA, resulting in reduced affinity between ribosomes and macrolide-lincosamide-streptogramin B antibiotics. From Staphylococcus aureus.
   2398..2454    -  CDS            ermC: LPRM_STAAU - Experimental evidence at protein level: Swiss-Prot protein existence level 1. This peptide is involved in the control mechanism of the synthesis of the erythromycin resistance protein. From Staphylococcus aureus.
   3566..4186    +  CDS            repB: REPB_STRAG - Experimental evidence at protein level: Swiss-Prot protein existence level 1. Is essential for plasmid replication. Nicks the positive strand at the plus origin of replication. From Streptococcus agalactiae.
   4353..4374    +  misc_feature   HA-R (fragment): right homology arm from intron 1 of the mouse Rosa26 gene (Soriano, 1999)
   4471..4641    +  CDS            knt (fragment): KANU_BACSP - Also known as kan. Experimental evidence at protein level: Swiss-Prot protein existence level 1. Inactivates the antibiotic kanamycin by catalyzing the transfer of a nucleotidyl group from nucleoside triphosphates such as ATP to the 4'-hydroxyl group of the aminoglycoside. From Bacillus sp.
   4869..4985    +  CDS            cop (fragment): COP1_STAAU - Protein predicted: Swiss-Prot protein existence level 4. Putative control of replication message. From Staphylococcus aureus.
   5486..5650    +  CDS            GPM1 (fragment): PMG1_YEAST - Also known as GPM. Experimental evidence at protein level: Swiss-Prot protein existence level 1. Interconversion of 3- and 2-phosphoglycerate with 2,3- bisphosphoglycerate as the primer of the reaction. Can also Catalyzes the reaction of EC 5.4.2.4 (synthase), but with a reduced activity. From Saccharomyces cerevisiae (strain ATCC 204508 / S288c) (Baker's yeast).
>Addgene plasmid #71803 | pTRK892 | addgene full sequence | sequence record 447564 | Addgene NGS Result
TGATAAAATCTTGCTCAATAATCACCCAATTTATTTAAAAGGCTTTGGCAAGCACGAAGATTTTAATGTT
TTAGGCAAAGCAGTTAACGAAAGCATTATCAAACGCGACTACGAATGCATGAAATGGATTGGCGCTAACT
GTTTTAGAAGCAGTCACTATCCTTACGCCGAAGAATGGTATCAATATGCCGATAAATATGGCTTTTTAAT
TATTGATGAAGTACCCGCTGTTGGTCTTAATCGTTCAATAACTAACTTTCTTAATGTAACTAATTCTAAT
CAGTCGCACTTTTTTGCTTCGAAAACTGTGCCTGAATTAAAAAAGGTCCATGAACAAGAAATAAAAGAAA
TGATCGATCGCGACCAGCGTCACCCTTCAGTGATTGCCTGGAGTTTATTCAATGAACCAGAATCAACTAC
TCAAGAATCCTATGACTATTTCAAAGATATTTTTGCCTTTGCGAGAAAATTGGATCCACAAAATCGTCCT
TATACTGGAACTTTAGTTATGGGTAGCGGTCCAAAAGTGGATAAGCTTCACCCACTTTGTGACTTTGTCT
GCTTAAACCGTTATTATGGTTGGTACGTTGCTGGTGGTCCTGAAATCGTTAATGCTAAAAAGATGCTGGA
AGATGAACTAGACGGCTGGCAAAACTTAAAGCTTAATAAACCATTTGTCTTTACTGAGTTTGGCGCTGAT
ACATTATCTTCTTCTCATCGCCTTCCAGATGAAATGTGGAGCCAAGAATATCAAAATGAATATTATCAAA
TGTATTTTGATATATTTAAGAAATATCCATTTATTTGTGGCGAATTAGTTTGGAACTTTGCTGACTTTAA
GACGAGTGAAGGAATCATGCGTGTTGGTGGTAACGCTAAAGGAATTTTTACTCGCGATCGTGAACCTAAA
GATATTGCCTTTACCTTGAAAAAGAGATGGCAACAATTAAATTAATATTTTAGTTTTTACAAATAATCGT
GCTCAATTAAAAATAATCGATATCATTTTAGTTCATTTGATATCGATTATTTGATTATGGGCGCGATTTT
TTATTGATTTTGATAATAATTTCTAACTAAGAAATGTTTCATTAATTTATGAAACTAATATCTTGTTTCT
TAAACAAATCATATACAACTAAGTCTGATGAATCCATCTAGAGCGGCCGCTCTAGAAGCTTATACACTGA
TAATAACATCAAGACGCAATTTTATACAACGTTAAAAATATCCTTTTTCGCACTTTAAGTTTGTTATTTT
AATCTAAAGAAAAAAGAGACTAGTATACTAGCCTCCTTTTTCTTCAGATTATTTTTTTCCATGCTCTCTA
GCATATTTGGCCATCTGAATACCTGCTTGTCGACCAAAAATCACAGTTTCAGCAATAGAATTATCTAGAT
TCAGGAATTGTCAGATAGGCCTAATGACTGGCTTTTATAATATGAGATAATGCCGACTGTACTTTTTACA
GTCGGTTTTCTAATGTCACTAACCTGCCCCGTTAGTTGAAGAAGGTTTTTATATTACAGCTCCAGATCGA
TTCACAAAAAATAGGCACACGAAAAACAAGTTAAGGGATGCAGTTTATGCATCCCTTAACTTACTTATTA
AATAATTTATAGCTATTGAAAAGAGATAAGAATTGTTCAAAGCTAATATTGTTTAAATCGTCAATTCCTG
CATGTTTTAAGGAATTGTTAAATTGATTTTTTGTAAATATTTTCTTGTATTCTTTGTTAACCCATTTCAT
AACGAAATAATTATACTTTTGTTTATCTTTGTGTGATATTCTTGATTTTTTTCTACTTAATCTGATAAGT
GAGCTATTCACTTTAGGTTTAGGATGAAAATATTCTCTTGGAACCATACTTAATATAGAAATATCAACTT
CTGCCATTAAAAGTAATGCCAATGAGCGTTTTGTATTTAATAATCTTTTAGCAAACCCGTATTCCACGAT
TAAATAAATCTCATTAGCTATACTATCAAAAACAATTTTGCGTATTATATCCGTACTTATGTTATAAGGT
ATATTACCATATATTTTATAGGATTGGTTTTTAGGAAATTTAAACTGCAATATATCCTTGTTTAAAACTT
GGAAATTATCGTGATCAACAAGTTTATTTTCTGTAGTTTTGCATAATTTATGGTCTATTTCAATGGCAGT
TACGAAATTACACCTCTTTACTAATTCAAGGGTAAAATGGCCTTTTCCTGAGCCGATTTCAAAGATATTA
TCATGTTCATTTAATCTTATATTTGTCATTATTTTATCTATATTATGTTTTGAAGTAATAAAGTTTTGAC
TGTGTTTTATATTTTTCTCGTTCATTATAACCCTCTTTAATTTGGTTATATGAATTTTGCTTATTAACGA
TTCATTATAACCACTTATTTTTTGTTTGGTTGATAATGAACTGTGCTGATTACAAAAATACTAAAAATGC
CCATATTTTTTCCTCCTTATAAAATTAGTATAATTATAGCACGAGCTCTGATAAATATGAACATGATGAG
TGATCGTTAAATTTATACTGCAATCGGATGCGATTATTGAATAAAAGATATGAGAGATTTATCTAATTTC
TTTTTTCTTGTAAAAAAAGAAAGTTCTTAAAGGTTTTATAGTTTTGGTCGTAGAGCACACGGTTTAACGA
CTTAATTACGAAGTAAATAAGTCTAGTGTGTTAGACTTTATGAAATCTATATACGTTTATATATATTTAT
TATCCGATTTTTTATTAAAACGTCTCAAAATCGTTTCTGAGACGTTTTAGCGTTTATTTCGTTTAGTTAT
CGGCATAATCGTTAAAACAGGCGTTATCGTAGCGTAAAAGCCCTTGAGCGTAGCGTGGCTTTGCAGCGAA
GATGTTGTCTGTTAGATTATGAAAGCCGATGACTGAATGAAATAATAAGCGCAGCGCCCTTCTATTTCGG
TTGGAGGAGGCTCAAGGGAGTATGAGGGAATGAAATTCCCTCATGGGTTTGATTTTAAAAATTGCTTGCA
ATTTTGCCGAGCGGTAGCGCTGGAAAATTTTTGAAAAAAATTTGGAATTTGGAAAAAAATGGGGGGAAAG
GAAGCGAATTTTGCTTCCGTACTACGACCCCCCCATTAAGTGCCGAGTGCCAATTTTTGTGCCAAAAACG
CTCTATCCCAACTGGCTCAAGGGTTTAAGGGGTTTTTCAATCGCCAACGAATCGCCAACGTTTTCGCCAA
CGTTTTTTATAAATCTATATTTAAGTAGCTTTATTGTTGTTTTTATGATTACAAAGTGATACACTAACTT
TATAAAATTATTTGATTGGAGTTTTTTAAATGGTGATTTCAGAATCGAAAAAAAGAGTTATGATTTCTCT
GACAAAAGAGCAAGATAAAAAATTAACAGATATGGCGAAACAAAAAGGTTTTTCAAAATCTGCGGTTGCG
GCGTTAGCTATAGAAGAATATGCAAGAAAGGAATCAGAACAAAAAAAATAAGCGAAAGCTCGCGTTTTTA
GAAGGATACGAGTTTTCGCTACTTGTTTTTGATAAGGTAATTATATCATGGCTATTAAAAATACTAAAGC
TAGAAATTTTGGATTTTTATTATATCCTGACTCAATTCCTAATGATTGGAAAGAAAAATTAGAGAGTTTG
GGCGTATCTATGGCTGTCAGTCCTTTACACGATATGGACGAAAAAAAAGATAAAGATACATGGAATAGTA
GTGATGTTATACGAAATGGAAAGCACTATAAAAAACCACACTATCACGTTATATATATTGCACGAAATCC
TGTAACAATAGAAAGCGTTAGGAACAAGATTAAGCGAAAATTGGGGAATAGTTCAGTTGCTCATGTTGAG
ATACTTGATTATATCAAAGGTTCATATGAATATTTGACTCATGAATCAAAGGACGCTATTGCTAAGAATA
AACATATATACGACAAAAAAGATATTTTGAACATTAATGATTTTGATATTGACCGCTATATAACACTTGA
TGAAAGCCAAAAAAGAGAATTGAAGAATTTACTTTTAGATATAGTGGATGACTATAATTTGGTAAATACA
AAAGATTTAATGGCTTTTATTCGCCTTAGGGGAGCGGAGTTTGGAATTTTAAATACGAATGATGTAAAAG
ATATTGTTTCAACAAACTCTAGCGCCTTTAGATTATGGTTTGAGGGCAATTATCAGTGTGGATATAGAGC
AAGTTATGCAAAGGTTCTTGATGCTGAAACGGGGGAAATAAAATGACAAACAAAGAAAAAGAGTTATTTG
CTGAAAATGAGGAATTAAAAAAAGAAATTAAGGACTTAAAAGAGCGTATTGAAAGATACAGAGAAATGGA
AGTTGAATTAAGTACAACAATAGATTTATTGAGAGGAGGGATTATTGAATAAATAAAAGCCCCCTGACGA
AAGTCGAAGGGGGTTTTTATTTTGGTTTGATGTTGCGATTAATAGCAATACAATTGCAATAAACAAAATG
ATCTTCCTTCAGGTTATGACCATCTGTGCCAGTTCGTAATGTCTGGTCAACTTTCCGACTCTGAGAAACT
TCTGGAATCGCTAGAGAATTTCTGGAATGGGATTCAGGAGTGGACAGAACGACACGGATATATAGTGGAT
GTGTCAAAACGCATACCATTTTGAACGATGACCTCTAATAATTGTTAATCATGTTGGTTACGTATTTATT
AACTTCTCCTAGTATTAGTAATTATCATGGCTGTCATGGCGCATTAACGGAATAAAGGGTGTGCTTAAAT
CGGGCCATTTTGCGTAATAAGAAAAAGGATTAATTATGAGCGAATTGAATTAATAATAAGGTAATAGATT
TACATTAGAAAATGAAAGGGGATTTTATGCGTGAGAATGTTACAGTCTATCCCGGCAATAGTTACCCTTA
TTATCAAGATAAGAAAGAAAAGGATTTTTCGCTACGCTCAAATCCTTTAAAAAAACACAAAAGACCACAT
TTTTTAATGTGGTCTTTTATTCTTCAACTAAAGCACCCATTAGTAGATCTTATTAAGATTACCGTTATCC
GTGAAAAACGAGTGGTAGCAATTGCTAAATAACAAAAAGAGTATGAGTTTTTGCTCATACTCTTTTTGTT
ATTTGTGCAAATACCGCTCTACTTGTATAATTAGAACAAGTATATAAGGAAAGTAGCCGAATATGTTTAA
AATTATTGTTGAATTATTCTTATTAGTAATTATTTCAGCTGCAATTACGCCATTTATTAGAGATCTATCG
ATGCATGCCATGGTGCGACAAGTAATAAACTAAACAAAACAACTACAAAATATTTCTTTTTGTTTTTCAT
GATTTTTACACTTCTCTTAGTATGCTTTTGTTATAAGTTAGCACAAAAAAGCAGAAAATAAAAAGTAGAA
ATAAAAAAAGATGTTTTTTTGCCCATATCTCTATGAAAAAAACTGTGAAATGTGTAAAATATGGATGAAA
CATTGAATTTAAAAGGAGATATTTCATGTCAAAATTAGTTTTAATCCGTCACGGTCAAAGTGAATGGAAC
CTTTCAAACCAATTTACTGGTTGGGTTGACGTTAACCTTTCAGAAAAAGGTGTTGAAGAAGCTAAGAAGG
CTGAATTCTACTAGAAAGGAAAATCATCTATGGAATCTGCACTATATCCAATTCAAAATAAATATCGGTT
TAACACTTTAATGAATGGCACTTGGCAATTTGAAACTGATCCTAACTCTGTTGGTCTTGACGAGGGATGG
AATAAAGAGTTGCCTGATCCTGAAGAAATGCCTGTACCAGGTACGTTTGCAGAATTAACTACTAAGCGAG
ACCGTAAATACTATACTGGAGACTTTTGGTATCAAAAAGACTTCTTTATTCCTTCATTTCTAAAGAAGAA
AGAACTTTATATCCGTTTTGGTTCGGTTACTCATCGCGCAAAAGTATTTATTAATGGACATGAAGTCGGT
CAACATGAAGGTGGTTTTTTACCATTTCAAGTAAAAATTTCAAATTATATTAATTACGACCAAACTAATC
GTGTAACTGTTTTAGTCAATAACGAATTATCTGAAAAAGCTATTCCTTGCGGCACCGAAGAAATCTTAGA
TAACGGTCAAAAACTTGCTCAACCTTATTTTGATTTCTTCAATTATTCTGGCATTATGCGGAATGTCTGG
CTCTTAGCACTTCCTCAAAGCCAAATCACTAATTTTAAACTAAATTATCAATTAGCAAATAATAAGGCAA
CAATTACCTACAATATCGAGGCAAATAATAATGCTGAATTTAAAGTAACACTTTTCGATAATCAAAAAGA
AGTAGCGTGTGCTACTTCTAAAAATACTAGTAGTTTAACAATTAAGAATCCGCACCTTTGGAGTCCAAAC
GATCCGTATTCATACAAAATAAAGATTGAAATGCTCGAAGACGGAAAAACAGTTGACGAATACACAGATA
AAATTGGTATCCGCACAGTTAAAATTGTGAA
