Features (pLannotate 1.2.2; 7 found; start..end, strand, type, name):
     78..248     +  CDS            knt (fragment): KANU_BACSP - Also known as kan. Experimental evidence at protein level: Swiss-Prot protein existence level 1. Inactivates the antibiotic kanamycin by catalyzing the transfer of a nucleotidyl group from nucleoside triphosphates such as ATP to the 4'-hydroxyl group of the aminoglycoside. From Bacillus sp.
    476..604     +  CDS            cop (fragment): COP1_STAAU - Protein predicted: Swiss-Prot protein existence level 4. Putative control of replication message. From Staphylococcus aureus.
   1093..1257    +  CDS            GPM1 (fragment): PMG1_YEAST - Also known as GPM. Experimental evidence at protein level: Swiss-Prot protein existence level 1. Interconversion of 3- and 2-phosphoglycerate with 2,3- bisphosphoglycerate as the primer of the reaction. Can also Catalyzes the reaction of EC 5.4.2.4 (synthase), but with a reduced activity. From Saccharomyces cerevisiae (strain ATCC 204508 / S288c) (Baker's yeast).
   3682..4413    -  CDS            ermC: ERMC1_STAAU - Experimental evidence at transcript level: Swiss-Prot protein existence level 2. This protein produces a dimethylation of the adenine residue at position 2085 in 23S rRNA, resulting in reduced affinity between ribosomes and macrolide-lincosamide-streptogramin B antibiotics. From Staphylococcus aureus.
   4476..4532    -  CDS            ermC: LPRM_STAAU - Experimental evidence at protein level: Swiss-Prot protein existence level 1. This peptide is involved in the control mechanism of the synthesis of the erythromycin resistance protein. From Staphylococcus aureus.
   5643..6263    +  CDS            repB: REPB_STRAG - Experimental evidence at protein level: Swiss-Prot protein existence level 1. Is essential for plasmid replication. Nicks the positive strand at the plus origin of replication. From Streptococcus agalactiae.
   6430..6451    +  misc_feature   HA-R (fragment): right homology arm from intron 1 of the mouse Rosa26 gene (Soriano, 1999)
>Addgene plasmid #71803 | pTRK892 | analyzer sequence | sequence record 135153
TAAAAGCCCCCTGACGAAAGTCGAAGGGGGTTTTTATTTTGGTTTGATGTTGCGATTAATAGCAATACAA
TTGCAATAAACAAAATGATCTTCCTTCAGGTTATGACCATCTGTGCCAGTTCGTAATGTCTGGTCAACTT
TCCGACTCTGAGAAACTTCTGGAATCGCTAGAGAATTTCTGGAATGGGATTCAGGAGTGGACAGAACGAC
ACGGATATATAGTGGATGTGTCAAAACGCATACCATTTTGAACGATGACCTCTAATAATTGTTAATCATG
TTGGTTACGTATTTATTAACTTCTCCTAGTATTAGTAATTATCATGGCTGTCATGGCGCATTAACGGAAT
AAAGGGTGTGCTTAAATCGGGCCATTTTGCGTAATAAGAAAAAGGATTAATTATGAGCGAATTGAATTAA
TAATAAGGTAATAGATTTACATTAGAAAATGAAAGGGGATTTTATGCGTGAGAATGTTACAGTCTATCCC
GGCAATAGTTACCCTTATTATCAAGATAAGAAAGAAAAGGATTTTTCGCTACGCTCAAATCCTTTAAAAA
AACACAAAAGACCACATTTTTTAATGTGGTCTTTATTCTTCAACTAAAGCACCCATTAGTAGATCTTATT
AAGATTACCGTTATCCGTGAAAAACGAGTGGTAGCAATTGCTAAATAACAAAAAGAGTATGAGTTTTTGC
TCATACTCTTTTTGTTATTTGTGCAAATACCGCTCTACTTGTATAATTAGAACAAGTATATAAGGAAAGT
AGCCGAATATGTTTAAAATTATTGTTGAATTATTCTTATTAGTAATTATTTCAGCTGCAATTACGCCATT
TATTAGAGATCTAATCGATGCATGCCATGGTGCGACAAGTAATAAACTAAACAAAACAACTACAAAATAT
TTCTTTTTGTTTTTCATGATTTTTACACTTCTCTTAGTATGCTTTTGTTATAAGTTAGCACAAAAAAGCA
GAAAATAAAAAGTAGAAATAAAAAAAGATGTTTTTTTGCCCATATCTCTATGAAAAAAACTGTGAAATGT
GTAAAATATGGATGAAACATTGAATTTAAAAGGAGATATTTCATGTCAAAATTAGTTTTAATCCGTCACG
GTCAAAGTGAATGGAACCTTTCAAACCAATTTACTGGTTGGGTTGACGTTAACCTTTCAGAAAAAGGTGT
TGAAGAAGCTAAGAAGGCTGAATTCTACTAGAAAGGAAAATCATCTATGGAATCTGCACTATATCCAATT
CAAAATAAATATCGGTTTAACACTTTAATGAATGGCACTTGGCAATTTGAAACTGATCCTAACTCTGTTG
GTCTTGACGAGGGATGGAATAAAGAGTTGCCTGATCCTGAAGAAATGCCTGTACCAGGTACGTTTGCAGA
ATTAACTACTAAGCGAGACCGTAAATACTATACTGGAGACTTTTGGTATCAAAAAGACTTCTTTATTCCT
TCATTTCTAAAGAAGAAAGAACTTTATATCCGTTTTGGTTCGGTTACTCATCGCGCAAAAGTATTTATTA
ATGGACATGAAGTCGGTCAACATGAAGGTGGTTTTTTACCATTTCAAGTAAAAATTTCAAATTATATTAA
TTACGACCAAACTAATCGTGTAACTGTTTTAGTCAATAACGAATTATCTGAAAAAGCTATTCCTTGCGGC
ACCGAAGAAATCTTAGATAACGGTCAAAAACTTGCTCAACCTTATTTTGATTTCTTCAATTATTCTGGCA
TTATGCGGAATGTCTGGCTCTTAGCACTTCCTCAAAGCCAAATCACTAATTTTAAACTAAATTATCAATT
AGCAAATAATAAGGCAACAATTACCTACAATATCGAGGCAAATAATAATGCTGAATTTAAAGTAACACTT
TTCGATAATCAAAAAGAAGTAGCGTGTGCTACTTCTAAAAATACTAGTAGTTTAACAATTAAGAATCCGC
ACCTTTGGAGTCCAAACGATCCGTATTCATACAAAATAAAGATTGAAATGCTCGAAGACGGAAAAACAGT
TGACGAATACACAGATAAAATTGGTATCCGCACAGTTAAAATTGTGAATGATAAAATCTTGCTCAATAAT
CACCCAATTTATTTAAAAGGCTTTGGCAAGCACGAAGATTTTAATGTTTTAGGCAAAGCAGTTAACGAAA
GCATTATCAAACGCGACTACGAATGCATGAAATGGATTGGCGCTAACTGTTTTAGAAGCAGTCACTATCC
TTACGCCGAAGAATGGTATCAATATGCCGATAAATATGGCTTTTTAATTATTGATGAAGTACCCGCTGTT
GGTCTTAATCGTTCAATAACTAACTTTCTTAATGTAACTAATTCTAATCAGTCGCACTTTTTTGCTTCGA
AAACTGTGCCTGAATTAAAAAAGGTCCATGAACAAGAAATAAAAGAAATGATCGATCGCGACCAGCGTCA
CCCTTCAGTGATTGCCTGGAGTTTATTCAATGAACCAGAATCAACTACTCAAGAATCCTATGACTATTTC
AAAGATATTTTTGCCTTTGCGAGAAAATTGGATCCACAAAATCGTCCTTATACTGGAACTTTAGTTATGG
GTAGCGGTCCAAAAGTGGATAAGCTTCACCCACTTTGTGACTTTGTCTGCTTAAACCGTTATTATGGTTG
GTACGTTGCTGGTGGTCCTGAAATCGTTAATGCTAAAAAGATGCTGGAAGATGAACTAGACGGCTGGCAA
AACTTAAAGCTTAATAAACCATTTGTCTTTACTGAGTTTGGCGCTGATACATTATCTTCTTCTCATCGCC
TTCCAGATGAAATGTGGAGCCAAGAATATCAAAATGAATATTATCAAATGTATTTTGATATATTTAAGAA
ATATCCATTTATTTGTGGCGAATTAGTTTGGAACTTTGCTGACTTTAAGACGAGTGAAGGAATCATGCGT
GTTGGTGGTAACGCTAAAGGAATTTTTACTCGCGATCGTGAACCTAAAGATATTGCCTTTACCTTGAAAA
AGAGATGGCAACAATTAAATTAATATTTTAGTTTTTACAAATAATCGTGCTCAATTAAAAATAATCGATA
TCATTTTAGTTCATTTGATATCGATTATTTGATTATGGGCGCGATTTTTTATTGATTTTGATAATAATTT
CTAACTAAGAAATGTTTCATTAATTTATGAAACTAATATCTTGTTTCTTAAACAAATCATATACAACTAA
GTCTGATGAATCCATCTAGAGCGGCCGCTCTAGAAGCTTATACACTGATAATAACATCAAGACGCAATTT
TATACAACGTTAAAAATATCCTTTTTCGCACTTTAAGTTTGTTATTTTAATCTAAAGAAAAAAGAGACTA
GTATACTAGCCTCCTTTTTCTTCAGATTATTTTTTTCCATGCTCTCTAGCATATTTGGCCATCTGAATAC
CTGCTTGTCGACCAAAAATCACAGTTTCAGCAATAGAATTATCTAGATTCAGGAATTGTCAGATAGGCCT
AATGACTGGCTTTTATAATATGAGATAATGCCGACTGTACTTTTTACAGTCGGTTTTCTAATGTCACTAA
CCTGCCCCGTTAGTTGAAGAAGGTTTTTATATTACAGCTCCAGATCGATTCACAAAAAATAGGCACACGA
AAAACAAGTTAAGGGATGCAGTTTATGCATCCCTTAACTTACTTATTAAATAATTTATAGCTATTGAAAA
GAGATAAGAATTGTTCAAAGCTAATATTGTTTAAATCGTCAATTCCTGCATGTTTTAAGGAATTGTTAAA
TTGATTTTTTGTAAATATTTTCTTGTATTCTTTGTTAACCCATTTCATAACGAAATAATTATACTTTTGT
TTATCTTTGTGTGATATTCTTGATTTTTTTCTACTTAATCTGATAAGTGAGCTATTCACTTTAGGTTTAG
GATGAAAATATTCTCTTGGAACCATACTTAATATAGAAATATCAACTTCTGCCATTAAAAGTAATGCCAA
TGAGCGTTTTGTATTTAATAATCTTTTAGCAAACCCGTATTCCACGATTAAATAAATCTCATTAGCTATA
CTATCAAAAACAATTTTGCGTATTATATCCGTACTTATGTTATAAGGTATATTACCATATATTTTATAGG
ATTGGTTTTTAGGAAATTTAAACTGCAATATATCCTTGTTTAAAACTTGGAAATTATCGTGATCAACAAG
TTTATTTTCTGTAGTTTTGCATAATTTATGGTCTATTTCAATGGCAGTTACGAAATTACACCTCTTTACT
AATTCAAGGGTAAAATGGCCTTTTCCTGAGCCGATTTCAAAGATATTATCATGTTCATTTAATCTTATAT
TTGTCATTATTTTATCTATATTATGTTTTGAAGTAATAAAGTTTTGACTGTGTTTTATATTTTTCTCGTT
CATTATAACCCTCTTTAATTTGGTTATATGAATTTTGCTTATTAACGATTCATTATAACCACTTATTTTT
TGTTTGGTTGATAATGAACTGTGCTGATTACAAAAATACTAAAAATGCCCATATTTTTTCCTCCTTATAA
AATTAGTATAATTATAGCACGAGCTCTGATAAATATGAACATGATGAGTGATCGTTAAATTTATACTGCA
ATCGGATGCGATTATTGAATAAAAGATATGAGAGATTTATCTAATTTCTTTTTTCTTGTAAAAAAAGAAA
GTTCTTAAAGGTTTTATAGTTTTGGTCGTAGAGCACACGGTTTAACGACTTAATTACGAAGTAAATAAGT
CTAGTGTGTTAGACTTTATGAAATCTATATACGTTTATATATATTTATTATCCGATTTTTTATTAAAACG
TCTCAAAATCGTTTCTGAGACGTTTTAGCGTTTATTTCGTTTAGTTATCGGCATAATCGTTAAAACAGGC
GTTATCGTAGCGTAAAAGCCCTTGAGCGTAGCGTGGCTTTGCAGCGAAGATGTTGTCTGTTAGATTATGA
AAGCCGATGACTGAATGAAATAATAAGCGCAGCGCCCTTCTATTTCGGTTGGAGGAGGCTCAAGGGAGTA
TGAGGGAATGAAATTCCCTCATGGGTTTGATTTTAAAAATTGCTTGCAATTTTGCCGAGCGGTAGCGCTG
GAAAATTTTTGAAAAAAATTTGGAATTTGGAAAAAAATGGGGGGAAAGGAAGCGAATTTTGCTTCCGTAC
TACGACCCCCCATTAAGTGCCGAGTGCCAATTTTTGTGCCAAAAACGCTCTATCCCAACTGGCTCAAGGG
TTTAAGGGGTTTTTCAATCGCCAACGAATCGCCAACGTTTTCGCCAACGTTTTTTATAAATCTATATTTA
AGTAGCTTTATTGTTGTTTTTATGATTACAAAGTGATACACTAACTTTATAAAATTATTTGATTGGAGTT
TTTTAAATGGTGATTTCAGAATCGAAAAAAAGAGTTATGATTTCTCTGACAAAAGAGCAAGATAAAAAAT
TAACAGATATGGCGAAACAAAAAGGTTTTTCAAAATCTGCGGTTGCGGCGTTAGCTATAGAAGAATATGC
AAGAAAGGAATCAGAACAAAAAAAATAAGCGAAAGCTCGCGTTTTTAGAAGGATACGAGTTTTCGCTACT
TGTTTTTGATAAGGTAATTATATCATGGCTATTAAAAATACTAAAGCTAGAAATTTTGGATTTTTATTAT
ATCCTGACTCAATTCCTAATGATTGGAAAGAAAAATTAGAGAGTTTGGGCGTATCTATGGCTGTCAGTCC
TTTACACGATATGGACGAAAAAAAAGATAAAGATACATGGAATAGTAGTGATGTTATACGAAATGGAAAG
CACTATAAAAAACCACACTATCACGTTATATATATTGCACGAAATCCTGTAACAATAGAAAGCGTTAGGA
ACAAGATTAAGCGAAAATTGGGGAATAGTTCAGTTGCTCATGTTGAGATACTTGATTATATCAAAGGTTC
ATATGAATATTTGACTCATGAATCAAAGGACGCTATTGCTAAGAATAAACATATATACGACAAAAAAGAT
ATTTTGAACATTAATGATTTTGATATTGACCGCTATATAACACTTGATGAAAGCCAAAAAAGAGAATTGA
AGAATTTACTTTTAGATATAGTGGATGACTATAATTTGGTAAATACAAAAGATTTAATGGCTTTTATTCG
CCTTAGGGGAGCGGAGTTTGGAATTTTAAATACGAATGATGTAAAAGATATTGTTTCAACAAACTCTAGC
GCCTTTAGATTATGGTTTGAGGGCAATTATCAGTGTGGATATAGAGCAAGTTATGCAAAGGTTCTTGATG
CTGAAACGGGGGAAATAAAATGACAAACAAAGAAAAAGAGTTATTTGCTGAAAATGAGGAATTAAAAAAA
GAAATTAAGGACTTAAAAGAGCGTATTGAAAGATACAGAGAAATGGAAGTTGAATTAAGTACAACAATAG
ATTTATTGAGAGGAGGGATTATTGAATAAA
