>Addgene plasmid #71803 | pTRK892 | addgene partial sequence | sequence record 134959 | pTRK882-F 5'-TTTCAGCTGCAATTACGCCA-3'
AGTAATAAACTAAACAAAACAACTACAAAATATTTCTTTTTGTTTTTCATGATTTTTACACTTCTCTTAG
TATGCTTTTGTTATAAGTTAGCACAAAAAAGCAGAAAATAAAAAGTAGAAATAAAAAAAGATGTTTTTTT
GCCCATATCTCTATGAAAAAAACTGTGAAATGTGTAAAATATGGATGAAACATTGAATTTAAAAGGAGAT
ATTTCATGTCAAAATTAGTTTTAATCCGTCACGGTCAAAGTGAATGGAACCTTTCAAACCAATTTACTGG
TTGGGTTGACGTTAACCTTTCAGAAAAAGGTGTTGAAGAAGCTAAGAAGGCTGAATTCTACTAGAAAGGA
AAATCATCTATGGAATCTGCACTATATCCAATTCAAAATAAATATCGGTTTAACACTTTAATGAATGGCA
CTTGGCAATTTGAAACTGATCCTAACTCTGTTGGTCTTGACGAGGGATGGAATAAAGAGTTGCCTGATCC
TGAAGAAATGCCTGTACCAGGTACGTTTGCAGAATTAACTACTAAGCGAGACCGTAAATACTATACTGGA
GACTTTTGGTATCAAAAAGACTTCTTTATTCCTTCATTTCTAAAGAAGAAAGAACTTTATATCCGTTTTG
GTTCGGTTACTCATCGCGCAAAAGTATTTATTAATGGACATGAAGTCGGTCAACATGAAGGTGGTTTTTT
ACCATTTCAAGTAAAAATTTCAAATTATATTAATTACGACCAAACTAATCGTGTAACTGTTTTAGTCAAT
AACG
