>Addgene plasmid #71803 | pTRK892 | addgene partial sequence | sequence record 134960 | pTRK882-R 5'-AGATGGCCAAATATGCTAGAGAG-3'
GAAAAAGGATATTTTTAACGTTGTATAAAATTGCGTCTTGATGTTATTATCAGTGTATAAGCTTCTAGAG
CGGCCGCTCTAGATGGATTCATCAGACTTAGTTGTATATGATTTGTTTAAGAAACAAGATATTAGTTTCA
TAAATTAATGAAACATTTCTTAGTTAGAAATTATTATCAAAATCAATAAAAAATCGCGCCCATAATCAAA
TAATCGATATCAAATGAACTAAAATGATATCGATTATTTTTAATTGAGCACGATTATTTGTAAAAACTAA
AATATTAATTTAATTGTTGCCATCTCTTTTTCAAGGTAAAGGCAATATCTTTAGGTTCACGATCGCGAGT
AAAAATTCCTTTAGCGTTACCACCAACACGCATGATTCCTTCACTCGTCTTAAAGTCAGCAAAGTTCCAA
ACTAATTCGCCACAAATAAATGGATATTTCTTAAATATATCAAAATACATTTGATAATATTCATTTTGAT
ATTCTTGGCTCCACATTTCATCTGGAAGGCGATGAGAAGAAGATAATGTATCAGCGCCAAACTCAGTAAA
GACAAATGGTTTATTAAGCTTTAAGTTTTGCCAGCCGTCTAGTTCATCTTCCAGCATCTTTTTAGCATTA
ACGATTTCAGGACCACCAGCAACGTACCAACCATAATAACGGTTTAAGCAGACAAAGTCACAAAGTGGGT
GAAGCTTATCCACTTTTG
